Addgene plasmid #225238: pBAD-iPASnFR-L
Purpose: Bacterial expression of iPASnFR-L
Depositing lab: Loren Looger. Depositing organization: University of California, San Diego (UCSD). Publication: Genetically encoded fluorescent sensors for visualizing polyamine levels, uptake, and distribution. Tamura R, Chen J, De Jaeger M, Morris JF, Scott DA, Vangheluwe P, Looger LL. bioRxiv 2024.08.21.609037 10.1101/2024.08.21.609037.
Backbone
  Vector backbone: pBAD/His-B
  Vector type: Bacterial Expression
Growth in bacteria
  Bacterial resistance: Ampicillin, 100 μg/mL
  Growth temperature: 37°C
  Growth strain: DH5alpha
  Copy number: Low Copy
Gene/Insert
  Gene/Insert name: iPASnFR-L
  Species: Synthetic
  Tag / fusion protein: 6xHis (N terminal on insert)
  Cloning method: Gibson Cloning
Terms and licenses: Academic/Nonprofit Terms; Industry Terms: Not Available to Industry
Depositor comments: Please visit https://doi.org/10.1101/2024.08.21.609037 for bioRxiv preprint.
How to cite: pBAD-iPASnFR-L was a gift from Loren Looger (Addgene plasmid # 225238 ; http://n2t.net/addgene:225238 ; RRID:Addgene_225238)
