[The description below was written by a language model from this plasmid's Addgene catalogue record and pLannotate feature annotations shown in this document.]
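Description:
pBAD-iPASnFR-L is a bacterial expression plasmid built on the pBAD/His-B backbone for arabinose-inducible production of iPASnFR-L, a synthetic, genetically encoded fluorescent sensor from a series developed to visualize polyamine levels, uptake and distribution. The plasmid is about 5.7 kb and is maintained in E. coli through a ColE1/pBR322-type origin accompanied by the bom mobility region and a fragment of rop. The catalogue lists it as low copy, although the automated annotation labels the origin generically as high-copy. Selection is by ampicillin resistance, provided by β-lactamase expressed from its own promoter.

Expression is driven by the araBAD promoter, with the araC regulator encoded divergently on the same plasmid, so that transcription is kept low in the absence of L-arabinose and can be switched on by adding the sugar. Immediately downstream of the promoter is an N-terminal 6xHis tag fused to the sensor, which allows purification on metal-affinity resin. Within the open reading frame the annotation recognises only a GFP-derived segment labelled cEGFP, positioned well downstream of the tag. The sequence between and around these features is unannotated and presumably includes the ligand-binding portion of the sensor, but the record does not identify that domain or explain what the "L" suffix denotes. Transcription ends at the rrnB T1 and T2 terminators, preceded by the 5S rRNA fragment that is normally carried along with this terminator region. The construct is intended for making recombinant sensor protein in bacteria, which suits in vitro characterisation of its fluorescence response.
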