Features (pLannotate 1.2.2; 12 found; start..end, strand, type, name):
      1..285     +  promoter       araBAD promoter: araBAD; promoter of the L-arabinose operon of E. coli; the araC regulatory gene is transcribed in the opposite direction (Guzman et al., 1995)
    328..345     +  CDS            6xHis: 6xHis affinity tag
   1219..1935    +  CDS            cEGFP: cEGFP is a basic (constitutively fluorescent) green fluorescent protein published in 2008, derived from Aequorea victoria.
   2164..2279    +  ncRNA          5S rRNA: Accession: RF00001 - 5S ribosomal RNA
   2283..2369    +  terminator     rrnB T1 terminator: Escherichia coli rrnB; transcription terminator T1 from the E. coli rrnB gene
   2461..2488    +  terminator     rrnB T2 terminator: transcription terminator T2 from the E. coli rrnB gene
   2507..2598    +  promoter       AmpR promoter: bla
   2599..3459    +  CDS            AmpR: β-lactamase; bla; confers resistance to ampicillin, carbenicillin, and related antibiotics
   3630..4218    +  rep_origin     ori: high-copy-number ColE1/pMB1/pBR322/pUC origin of replication
   4404..4544    -  misc_feature   bom: basis of mobility region from pBR322
   4646..4686    -  CDS            rop (fragment): Rop protein, which maintains plasmids at low copy number; rop
   4808..5686    -  CDS            araC: L-arabinose regulatory protein; araC
>Addgene plasmid #225238 | pBAD-iPASnFR-L | addgene full sequence | sequence record 445250 | Addgene NGS Result
AAGAAACCAATTGTCCATATTGCATCAGACATTGCCGTCACTGCGTCTTTTACTGGCTCTTCTCGCTAAC
CAAACCGGTAACCCCGCTTATTAAAAGCATTCTGTAACAAAGCGGGACCAAAGCCATGACAAAAACGCGT
AACAAAAGTGTCTATAATCACGGCAGAAAAGTCCACATTGATTATTTGCACGGCGTCACACTTTGCTATG
CCATAGCATTTTTATCCATAAGATTAGCGGATCCTACCTGACGCTTTTTATCGCAACTCTCTACTGTTTC
TCCATACCCGTTTTTTGGGCTAACAGGAGGAATTAACCATGGGGAGCCACCATCACCATCACCATGGCAG
ATCTAACACGTTGACGGTTTACAATTGGGGTGATTACATCGACCCTGCATTAATCCGTAAGTTCGAGAAG
CAAACGGGTATAAAGGTTATATATCAGACGTTTGACTCCAATGAAGCAATGATGGCAAAGATTGCTCAAG
GTGGAGCAACGTTCGACGTAGCAGTTCCATCTGAGTACGCGATCTCTAAGATGAAGGAAGATGGATTGCT
GATCCCCTTAGACCATTCAAAATTACCTAACCTCAAATACATTAATCCGCGCTTCTTAAATTTAAGCTTC
GACCCCGGAAACAGATACTCTGTCCCCTACTTCTGGGGTACCGTGGGGATAGTTTACAATCCCGGCATGT
TGGGTGGTAAGAAGATCACTTCTTGGAACGACTTGTGGGATCCAGACCTGCGCAATCAGATCCTGCTTGT
TGACGGAGCTCGTGCGGTAATCGGAATGGGACTTAACTCACTCCACTATTCACTCAACGACACCAATAAA
GAGCATCTCAAGAAGGCCAAAGAGAAGTTGGACAGACTCGTGCCAAATGTGAAAGCCATAGTCGGGGATG
AAATCAAGATGTTGCTGGCGAATGAGGAAGCAGCGATAGGAGTTGTGTGGAGTGGGGACGCTGCGGAGAT
CATCGCCGAAAATGACAAGTTGGATTACGTGGTGCCCAAAGAGGGATCGAACTTGTGGTTCGACAATATG
GTGATTCCAAAGACCGCGAAGAATATTGAAGGAGCACATAAATTCATTAACTTCATGCTGGACCCAAAGA
ATGCGGCGCAGAACGCCGAGTTTGTTGGCTATTCAACCCCAAATAAGAAGGCTTTGGATTACATGCCTAA
GGAAATCACAGAGTCTAAGAGGCACACGGTCTATATCACCGCCGACAAGCAGAAGAACGGCATCAAGGCG
AACTTCAAGATCCACCTTAACGTGGAGGACGGCAGCGTGCAGCTCGCCGACCACTACCAGCAGAACACCC
CCATCGGCGACGGCCCCGTGCTGCTGCCCGACAACCACTACCTGAGCTATCAGTCCGTGCTGAGCAAAGA
CCCCAACGAGAAGCGCGATCACATGGTCCTGCTGGAGTTCGTGACCGCCACCGGGAACTCTCTCGGCATG
GACGAGCTGTACAAGGGCGGTACCGGAGGGAGCATGAGCAAGGGCGAGGAGCTGTTCACCGGGGTGGTGC
CCATCCTGGTCGAGCTGGACGGCGACGTAAACGGCCACAAGTTCAGCGTGCGCGGCGAGGGCGAGGGCGA
TGCCACCAACGGCAAGCTAACCCTGAAGTTCATCTGCACCACCGGCAAGCTGCCCGTGCCCTGGCCCACC
CTCGTGACCACCCTGAGCTACGGCGTGCAGTGCTTCGCCCGCTACCCCGACCACATGAAGCAGCACGACT
TCTTCAAGTCCGCCATGCCCGAAGGCTACGTCCAGGAGCGCACCATCAGCTTCAAGGACGACGGAACCTA
CAAGACCCGCGCCGAGGTGAAGTTAGAGGGCGACACCCTGGTGAACCGCATCGAGCTAAAGGGCATCGAC
TTCAAGGAGGACGGCAACATCCTGGGGCACAAGCTGGAGTACAACTTTAACTATCATGACAAGCGGTTCT
ATCCCGATTTCGACTCAATCGGCAATTTAGAAGTTTACAAGAATCTTGGAAAGCGTATGTTGGCTTACTA
CAATGAACTGTTCCTGCAATTTAAGATGCACCGCTAAGAATTCGAAGCTTGGCTGTTTTGGTGGATGAGA
GAAGATTTTCAGCCTGATACAGATTAAATCAGAACGCAGAAGCGGTCTGATAAAACAGAATTTGCCTGGC
GGCAGTAGCGCGGTGGTCCCACCTGACCCCATGCCGAACTCAGAAGTGAAACGCCGTAGCGCCGATGGTA
GTGTGGGGTCTCCCCATGCGAGAGTAGGGAACTGCCAGGCATCAAATAAAACGAAAGGCTCAGTCGAAAG
ACTGGGCCTTTCGTTTTATCTGTTGTTTGTCGGTGAACGCTCTCCTGAGTAGGACAAATCCGCCGGGAGC
GGATTTGAACGTTGCGAAGCAACGGCCCGGAGGGTGGCGGGCAGGACGCCCGCCATAAACTGCCAGGCAT
CAAATTAAGCAGAAGGCCATCCTGACGGATGGCCTTTTTGCGTTTCTACAAACTCTTTTGTTTATTTTTC
TAAATACATTCAAATATGTATCCGCTCATGAGACAATAACCCTGATAAATGCTTCAATAATATTGAAAAA
GGAAGAGTATGAGTATTCAACATTTCCGTGTCGCCCTTATTCCCTTTTTTGCGGCATTTTGCCTTCCTGT
TTTTGCTCACCCAGAAACGCTGGTGAAAGTAAAAGATGCTGAAGATCAGTTGGGTGCACGAGTGGGTTAC
ATCGAACTGGATCTCAACAGCGGTAAGATCCTTGAGAGTTTTCGCCCCGAAGAACGTTTTCCAATGATGA
GCACTTTTAAAGTTCTGCTATGTGGCGCGGTATTATCCCGTGTTGACGCCGGGCAAGAGCAACTCGGTCG
CCGCATACACTATTCTCAGAATGACTTGGTTGAGTACTCACCAGTCACAGAAAAGCATCTTACGGATGGC
ATGACAGTAAGAGAATTATGCAGTGCTGCCATAACCATGAGTGATAACACTGCGGCCAACTTACTTCTGA
CAACGATCGGAGGACCGAAGGAGCTAACCGCTTTTTTGCACAACATGGGGGATCATGTAACTCGCCTTGA
TCGTTGGGAACCGGAGCTGAATGAAGCCATACCAAACGACGAGCGTGACACCACGATGCCTGTAGCAATG
GCAACAACGTTGCGCAAACTATTAACTGGCGAACTACTTACTCTAGCTTCCCGGCAACAATTAATAGACT
GGATGGAGGCGGATAAAGTTGCAGGACCACTTCTGCGCTCGGCCCTTCCGGCTGGCTGGTTTATTGCTGA
TAAATCTGGAGCCGGTGAGCGTGGGTCTCGCGGTATCATTGCAGCACTGGGGCCAGATGGTAAGCCCTCC
CGTATCGTAGTTATCTACACGACGGGGAGTCAGGCAACTATGGATGAACGAAATAGACAGATCGCTGAGA
TAGGTGCCTCACTGATTAAGCATTGGTAACTGTCAGACCAAGTTTACTCATATATACTTTAGATTGATTT
AAAACTTCATTTTTAATTTAAAAGGATCTAGGTGAAGATCCTTTTTGATAATCTCATGACCAAAATCCCT
TAACGTGAGTTTTCGTTCCACTGAGCGTCAGACCCCGTAGAAAAGATCAAAGGATCTTCTTGAGATCCTT
TTTTTCTGCGCGTAATCTGCTGCTTGCAAACAAAAAAACCACCGCTACCAGCGGTGGTTTGTTTGCCGGA
TCAAGAGCTACCAACTCTTTTTCCGAAGGTAACTGGCTTCAGCAGAGCGCAGATACCAAATACTGTCCTT
CTAGTGTAGCCGTAGTTAGGCCACCACTTCAAGAACTCTGTAGCACCGCCTACATACCTCGCTCTGCTAA
TCCTGTTACCAGTGGCTGCTGCCAGTGGCGATAAGTCGTGTCTTACCGGGTTGGACTCAAGACGATAGTT
ACCGGATAAGGCGCAGCGGTCGGGCTGAACGGGGGGTTCGTGCACACAGCCCAGCTTGGAGCGAACGACC
TACACCGAACTGAGATACCTACAGCGTGAGCTATGAGAAAGCGCCACGCTTCCCGAAGGGAGAAAGGCGG
ACAGGTATCCGGTAAGCGGCAGGGTCGGAACAGGAGAGCGCACGAGGGAGCTTCCAGGGGGAAACGCCTG
GTATCTTTATAGTCCTGTCGGGTTTCGCCACCTCTGACTTGAGCGTCGATTTTTGTGATGCTCGTCAGGG
GGGCGGAGCCTATGGAAAAACGCCAGCAACGCGGCCTTTTTACGGTTCCTGGCCTTTTGCTGGCCTTTTG
CTCACATGTTCTTTCCTGCGTTATCCCCTGATTCTGTGGATAACCGTATTACCGCCTTTGAGTGAGCTGA
TACCGCTCGCCGCAGCCGAACGACCGAGCGCAGCGAGTCAGTGAGCGAGGAAGCGGAAGAGCGCCTGATG
CGGTATTTTCTCCTTACGCATCTGTGCGGTATTTCACACCGCATATGGTGCACTCTCAGTACAATCTGCT
CTGATGCCGCATAGTTAAGCCAGTATACACTCCGCTATCGCTACGTGACTGGGTCATGGCTGCGCCCCGA
CACCCGCCAACACCCGCTGACGCGCCCTGACGGGCTTGTCTGCTCCCGGCATCCGCTTACAGACAAGCTG
TGACCGTCTCCGGGAGCTGCATGTGTCAGAGGTTTTCACCGTCATCACCGAAACGCGCGAGGCAGCAGAT
CAATTCGCGCGCGAAGGCGAAGCGGCATGCATAATGTGCCTGTCAAATGGACGAAGCAGGGATTCTGCAA
ACCCTATGCTACTCCGTCAAGCCGTCAATTGTCTGATTCGTTACCAATTATGACAACTTGACGGCTACAT
CATTCACTTTTTCTTCACAACCGGCACGGAACTCGCTCGGGCTGGCCCCGGTGCATTTTTTAAATACCCG
CGAGAAATAGAGTTGATCGTCAAAACCAACATTGCGACCGACGGTGGCGATAGGCATCCGGGTGGTGCTC
AAAAGCAGCTTCGCCTGGCTGATACGTTGGTCCTCGCGCCAGCTTAAGACGCTAATCCCTAACTGCTGGC
GGAAAAGATGTGACAGACGCGACGGCGACAAGCAAACATGCTGTGCGACGCTGGCGATATCAAAATTGCT
GTCTGCCAGGTGATCGCTGATGTACTGACAAGCCTCGCGTACCCGATTATCCATCGGTGGATGGAGCGAC
TCGTTAATCGCTTCCATGCGCCGCAGTAACAATTGCTCAAGCAGATTTATCGCCAGCAGCTCCGAATAGC
GCCCTTCCCCTTGCCCGGCGTTAATGATTTGCCCAAACAGGTCGCTGAAATGCGGCTGGTGCGCTTCATC
CGGGCGAAAGAACCCCGTATTGGCAAATATTGACGGCCAGTTAAGCCATTCATGCCAGTAGGCGCGCGGA
CGAAAGTAAACCCACTGGTGATACCATTCGCGAGCCTCCGGATGACGACCGTAGTGATGAATCTCTCCTG
GCGGGAACAGCAAAATATCACCCGGTCGGCAAACAAATTCTCGTCCCTGATTTTTCACCACCCCCTGACC
GCGAATGGTGAGATTGAGAATATAACCTTTCATTCCCAGCGGTCGGTCGATAAAAAAATCGAGATAACCG
TTGGCCTCAATCGGCGTTAAACCCGCCACCAGATGGGCATTAAACGAGTATCCCGGCAGCAGGGGATCAT
TTTGCGCTTCAGCCATACTTTTCATACTCCCGCCATTCAGAG
